Addgene plasmid #139305: pBMN-AS-HNF4α
Purpose: Knocking down of human HNF4α through shRNA and amiRNA targeting HNF4α
Depositing lab: Claes Wadelius. Depositing organization: Uppsala University. Publication: rs953413 Regulates Polyunsaturated Fatty Acid Metabolism by Modulating ELOVL2 Expression. Pan G, Cavalli M, Carlsson B, Skrtic S, Kumar C, Wadelius C. iScience. 2020 Jan 9:100808. doi: 10.1016/j.isci.2019.100808. PubMed 31928966.
Backbone
  Vector backbone: pBMN(CMV-copGFP-Puro)
  Backbone manufacturer: Constructed from pGreenPuro (SBI) by Magnus Essand Lab
  Vector type: Mammalian Expression, Lentiviral
  Selectable markers: Puromycin
Growth in bacteria
  Bacterial resistance: Ampicillin, 100 μg/mL
  Growth temperature: 30°C
  Growth strain: NEB Stable
  Copy number: Low Copy
Gene/Insert
  Gene/Insert name: shRNA and amiRNA against HNF4α
  gRNA/shRNA sequence: shRNA targeting "GAACCACATGTACTCCTGCAGATT" and amiRNA targeting "TCAGCACTCGAAGGTCAAGCTAT" of human HNF4α mRNA
  Species: Synthetic
  Promoter: CMV
  Cloning method: Unknown
  Sequencing primers: 5′ unknown
Terms and licenses: Academic/Nonprofit Terms; Industry Terms: Not Available to Industry
How to cite: pBMN-AS-HNF4α was a gift from Claes Wadelius (Addgene plasmid # 139305 ; http://n2t.net/addgene:139305 ; RRID:Addgene_139305)
