[The description below was written by a language model from this plasmid's Addgene catalogue record and pLannotate feature annotations shown in this document.]
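Description:
pBMN-AS-HNF4α is an HIV-1-based lentiviral transfer plasmid for knocking down human HNF4α in mammalian cells, built on the pBMN(CMV-copGFP-Puro) backbone, itself derived from pGreenPuro. In bacteria it is selected with ampicillin (AmpR). The annotated origin is of the ColE1/pUC type, although the catalogue lists the plasmid as low copy. An RSV promoter sits immediately upstream of the truncated 5' LTR on the circular map, so it can drive the viral genomic transcript. This is followed by the Ψ packaging signal with a gag fragment, the RRE for Rev-dependent nuclear export, and the cPPT/CTS. A WPRE, a second truncated LTR and an SV40 poly(A) signal close the viral unit, and an SV40 origin lies just beyond it.

The payload combines two RNA-interference triggers against different sites in the HNF4α mRNA: an shRNA and an artificial microRNA (amiRNA). A CMV enhancer/promoter drives a single transcript encoding copGFP, P2A and F2A peptide sequences, and puromycin N-acetyltransferase, so transduced cells can be tracked by green fluorescence and selected with puromycin. A human H1 RNA polymerase III promoter lies between the WPRE and the 3' LTR, the usual arrangement for expressing an shRNA. The feature table does not annotate either hairpin. The shRNA is most plausibly downstream of H1. The amiRNA may lie in one of the unannotated stretches of the CMV transcript, for example between PuroR and the WPRE, but the record does not confirm this placement.

The associated publication concerns regulation of ELOVL2 expression and polyunsaturated fatty acid metabolism, which suggests the construct was used to test the role of HNF4α in that setting.
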