Features (pLannotate 1.2.2; 29 found; start..end, strand, type, name):
      1..181     +  LTR            5' LTR (truncated): truncated 5' long terminal repeat (LTR) from HIV-1
    228..353     +  misc_feature   HIV-1 Ψ: packaging signal of human immunodeficiency virus type 1
    337..700     +  CDS            HIV-1 gag (fragment): gag protein from human immunodeficiency virus 1; gag
    846..1079    +  misc_feature   RRE: The Rev response element (RRE) of HIV-1 allows for Rev-dependent mRNA export from the nucleus to the cytoplasm.
   1456..1556    +  CDS            Rev (fragment): human immunodeficiency virus 1 (HIV-1) Rev protein; rev; enhances nuclear export of unspliced and incompletely spliced viral mRNAs
   1575..1691    +  misc_feature   cPPT/CTS: central polypurine tract and central termination sequence of HIV-1
   1704..1780    +  enhancer       CMV enhancer (fragment): human cytomegalovirus immediate early enhancer
   1781..1984    +  promoter       CMV promoter: human cytomegalovirus (CMV) immediate early promoter
   2084..2748    +  CDS            CopGFP (fragment): green fluorescent protein 2 from Pontellina plumata, also known as ppluGFP2 (Shagin et al., 2004)
   2899..2954    +  CDS            P2A (fragment): 2A peptide from porcine teschovirus-1 polyprotein Eukaryotic ribosomes fail to insert a peptide bond between the Gly and Pro residues, yielding separate polypeptides.
   2977..3035    +  CDS            F2A (fragment): 2A peptide from foot-and-mouth disease virus polyprotein Eukaryotic ribosomes fail to insert a peptide bond between the Gly and Pro residues, yielding separate polypeptides.
   3055..3654    +  CDS            PuroR: puromycin N-acetyltransferase; pac from Streptomyces alboniger; confers resistance to puromycin
   4216..4804    +  misc_feature   WPRE: woodchuck hepatitis virus posttranscriptional regulatory element
   4799..4903    +  CDS            nef (fragment): NEF_SIVS4 - Experimental evidence at protein level: Swiss-Prot protein existence level 1. Interferes with TCR signaling from the cell membrane. Interacts with CD247/TCRZ (TCR zeta chain) and exert potent down- regulation of cell surface TCR/CD3 complexes. From Simian immunodeficiency virus (isolate F236/smH4) (SIV-sm) (Simian immunodeficiency virus sooty mangabey monkey).
   4916..5130    +  promoter       H1 promoter: human H1 RNA promoter
   5235..5415    +  LTR            5' LTR (truncated): truncated 5' long terminal repeat (LTR) from HIV-1
   5487..5608    +  polyA_signal   SV40 poly(A) signal: SV40 polyadenylation signal
   5648..5783    +  rep_origin     SV40 ori: SV40 origin of replication
   5840..5856    -  protein_bind   lac operator: The lac repressor binds to the lac operator to inhibit transcription in E. coli. This inhibition can be relieved by adding lactose or isopropyl-β-D-thiogalactopyranoside (IPTG). lac repressor encoded by lacI
   5864..5894    -  promoter       lac promoter: promoter for the E. coli lac operon
   5909..5930    -  protein_bind   CAP binding site: CAP binding activates transcription in the presence of cAMP. E. coli catabolite activator protein
   5943..6035    -  CDS            lacI (fragment): lac repressor; lacI; The lac repressor binds to the lac operator to inhibit transcription in E. coli. This inhibition can be relieved by adding lactose or isopropyl-β-D-thiogalactopyranoside (IPTG).
   6218..6806    -  rep_origin     ori: high-copy-number ColE1/pMB1/pBR322/pUC origin of replication
   6977..7837    -  CDS            AmpR: β-lactamase; bla; confers resistance to ampicillin, carbenicillin, and related antibiotics
   7838..7942    -  promoter       AmpR promoter: bla
   8037..8072    +  CDS            rop (fragment): Rop protein, which maintains plasmids at low copy number; rop
   8174..8273    +  misc_feature   bom (fragment): basis of mobility region from pBR322
   8279..8433    -  CDS            lacZα (fragment): LacZα fragment of β-galactosidase; lacZ fragment
   8447..8673    +  promoter       RSV promoter: Rous sarcoma virus enhancer/promoter
>Addgene plasmid #139305 | pBMN-AS-HNF4α | addgene full sequence | sequence record 275761 | Addgene NGS Result
GGGTCTCTCTGGTTAGACCAGATCTGAGCCTGGGAGCTCTCTGGCTAACTAGGGAACCCACTGCTTAAGC
CTCAATAAAGCTTGCCTTGAGTGCTTCAAGTAGTGTGTGCCCGTCTGTTGTGTGACTCTGGTAACTAGAG
ATCCCTCAGACCCTTTTAGTCAGTGTGGAAAATCTCTAGCAGTGGCGCCCGAACAGGGACTTGAAAGCGA
AAGGGAAACCAGAGGAGCTCTCTCGACGCAGGACTCGGTTTGCTGAAGCGCGCACGGCAAGAGGCGAGGG
GCGGCGACTGGTGAGTACGCCAAAAATTTTGACTAGCGGAGGCTAGAAGGAGAGAGATGGGTGCGAGAGC
GTCAGTATTAAGCGGGGGAGAATTAGATCGGGATGGGAAAAAATTCGGTTAAGGCCAGGGGGAAAGAAAA
AATATAAATTAAAACATATAGTATGGGCAAGCAGGGAGCTAGAACGATTCGCAGTTAATCCTGGCCTGTT
AGAAACATCAGAAGGCTGTAGACAAATACTGGGACAGCTACAACCATCCCTTCAGACAGGATCAGAAGAA
CTTAGATCATTATATAATACAGTAGCAACCCTCTATTGTGTGCATCAAAGGATAGAGATAAAAGACACCA
AGGAAGCTTTAGACAAGATAGAGGAAGAGCAAAACAAAAGTAAGACCACCGCACAGCAAGCGGCCGCTGA
TCTTCAGACCTGGAGGAGGAGATATGAGGGACAATTGGAGAAGTGAATTATATAAATATAAAGTAGTAAA
AATTGAACCATTAGGAGTAGCACCCACCAAGGCAAAGAGAAGAGTGGTGCAGAGAGAAAAAAGAGCAGTG
GGAATAGGAGCTTTGTTCCTTGGGTTCTTGGGAGCAGCAGGAAGCACTATGGGCGCAGCGTCAATGACGC
TGACGGTACAGGCCAGACAATTATTGTCTGGTATAGTGCAGCAGCAGAACAATTTGCTGAGGGCTATTGA
GGCGCAACAGCATCTGTTGCAACTCACAGTCTGGGGCATCAAGCAGCTCCAGGCAAGAATCCTGGCTGTG
GAAAGATACCTAAAGGATCAACAGCTCCTGGGGATTTGGGGTTGCTCTGGAAAACTCATTTGCACCACTG
CTGTGCCTTGGAATGCTAGTTGGAGTAATAAATCTCTGGAACAGATTTGGAATCACACGACCTGGATGGA
GTGGGACAGAGAAATTAACAATTACACAAGCTTAATACACTCCTTAATTGAAGAATCGCAAAACCAGCAA
GAAAAGAATGAACAAGAATTATTGGAATTAGATAAATGGGCAAGTTTGTGGAATTGGTTTAACATAACAA
ATTGGCTGTGGTATATAAAATTATTCATAATGATAGTAGGAGGCTTGGTAGGTTTAAGAATAGTTTTTGC
TGTACTTTCTATAGTGAATAGAGTTAGGCAGGGATATTCACCATTATCGTTTCAGACCCACCTCCCAACC
CCGAGGGGACCCGACAGGCCCGAAGGAATAGAAGAAGAAGGTGGAGAGAGAGACAGAGACAGATCCATTC
GATTAGTGAACGGATCTCGACGGTATCGGTTAACTTTTAAAAGAAAAGGGGGGATTGGGGGGTACAGTGC
AGGGGAAAGAATAGTAGACATAATAGCAACAGACATACAAACTAAAGAATTACAAAAACAAATTACAAAA
TTCAAAATTTTATCGATACTAGTATTATGCCCAGTACATGACCTTATGGGACTTTCCTACTTGGCAGTAC
ATCTACGTATTAGTCATCGCTATTACCATGGTGATGCGGTTTTGGCAGTACATCAATGGGCGTGGATAGC
GGTTTGACTCACGGGGATTTCCAAGTCTCCACCCCATTGACGTCAATGGGAGTTTGTTTTGGCACCAAAA
TCAACGGGACTTTCCAAAATGTCGTAACAACTCCGCCCCATTGACGCAAATGGGCGGTAGGCGTGTACGG
TGGGAGGTTTATATAAGCAGAGCTCGTTTAGTGAACCGTCAGATCGCCTGGAGACGCCATCCACGCTGTT
TTGACCTCCATAGAAGATTCTAGACGCCACCATGGAGAGCGACGAGAGCGGCCTGCCCGCCATGGAGATC
GAGTGCCGCATCACCGGCACCCTGAACGGCGTGGAGTTCGAGCTGGTGGGCGGCGGAGAGGGCACCCCCA
AGCAGGGCCGCATGACCAACAAGATGAAGAGCACCAAAGGCGCCCTGACCTTCAGCCCCTACCTGCTGAG
CCACGTGATGGGCTACGGCTTCTACCACTTCGGCACCTACCCCAGCGGCTACGAGAACCCCTTCCTGCAC
GCCATCAACAACGGCGGCTACACCAACACCCGCATCGAGAAGTACGAGGACGGCGGCGTGCTGCACGTGA
GCTTCAGCTACCGCTACGAGGCCGGCCGCGTGATCGGCGACTTCAAGGTGGTGGGCACCGGCTTCCCCGA
GGACAGCGTGATCTTCACCGACAAGATCATCCGCAGCAACGCCACCGTGGAGCACCTGCACCCCATGGGC
GATAACGTGCTGGTGGGCAGCTTCGCCCGCACCTTCAGCCTGCGCGACGGCGGCTACTACAGCTTCGTGG
TGGACAGCCACATGCACTTCAAGAGCGCCATCCACCCCAGCATCCTGCAGAACGGGGGCCCCATGTTCGC
CTTCCGCCGCGTGGAGGAGCTGCACAGCAACACCGAGCTGGGCATCGTGGAGTACCAGCACGCCTTCAAG
ACCCCCATCGCCTTCGCCAGATCCCGCGCTCAGTCGTCCAATTCTGCCGTGGACGGCACCGCCGGACCCG
GCTCCACCGGATCTCGCGAGGGCTCCGGGGAGGGCAGAGGAAGTCTGCTAACATGCGGTGACGTCGAGGA
GAATCCTGGGCCCGCTAGCGGATCAGGTGCCACGAACTTCTCTCTGTTAAAGCAAGCAGGAGACGTGGAA
GAAAACCCCGGTCCCTTAATTAATGGCTCCGGACCGGTGAAACAGACTTTGAATTTTGACCTTCTCAAGT
TGGCGGGAGACGTGGAGTCCAACCCAGGCCCAGTCGACCCCGGGATGACCGAGTACAAGCCCACGGTGCG
CCTCGCCACCCGCGACGACGTCCCCAGGGCCGTACGCACCCTCGCCGCCGCGTTCGCCGACTACCCCGCC
ACGCGCCACACCGTCGATCCGGACCGCCACATCGAGCGGGTCACCGAGCTGCAAGAACTCTTCCTCACGC
GCGTCGGGCTCGACATCGGCAAGGTGTGGGTCGCGGACGACGGCGCCGCGGTGGCGGTCTGGACCACGCC
GGAGAGCGTCGAAGCGGGGGCGGTGTTCGCCGAGATCGGCCCGCGCATGGCCGAGTTGAGCGGTTCCCGG
CTGGCCGCGCAGCAACAGATGGAAGGCCTCCTGGCGCCGCACCGGCCCAAGGAGCCCGCGTGGTTCCTGG
CCACCGTCGGCGTCTCGCCCGACCACCAGGGCAAGGGTCTGGGCAGCGCCGTCGTGCTCCCCGGAGTGGA
GGCGGCCGAGCGCGCCGGGGTGCCCGCCTTCCTGGAGACCTCCGCGCCCCGCAACCTCCCCTTCTACGAG
CGGCTCGGCTTCACCGTCACCGCCGACGTCGAGGTGCCCGAAGGACCGCGCACCTGGTGCATGACCCGCA
AGCCCGGTGCCTGATATCGTCGCTGTTATCTCATTGTCTGTGTGATTGGGGGAGCTGCGGCGGGGAGGAT
GCTGTGGTCCCTTCCTCCGGCGTTCCCCACCCCCATCCCTCTCCCCGCTGTCAGTGCGCACGCACACGCG
CCGCTTTTTATTTCTTTTTCCTGGTTTTCTTATTCCATCTTCTACCCACCCCTCTTCCTTTCTTTCACCT
TTCCTTCCTTCCTTCCTCCTTTCCTTCCTCAGGAGAAAGGCCGATATCTACGCACTCGACGGTATAGCTA
TTTTAAATGTCCATACAAATAGCTTGACCTTCGAGTGCTGAGAATTCGGCTGGCTGAGCACCGTGGGTCG
GCGAGGGCCCGCCAAGGAAGGAGCGACCGACCGAGCCAGGCGCCCTCCGCAGACCTCCGCGCAGCGGCCG
CGGGCGCGAGGGGAGGGGTCTGGAGCTCCCTCCGGCTGCCTGTCCCGCACCGGAGCCCGTGGGGTGGGGA
GGTGTGCAGCCTGTGACAGACAGGGGCTTAGAGATGCAAACAGACTCAGGGAGAGAAACAGAAGCTGATT
CTGTGACAGAAGCAGAATCAACCTCTGGATTACAAAATTTGTGAAAGATTGACTGGTATTCTTAACTATG
TTGCTCCTTTTACGCTATGTGGATACGCTGCTTTAATGCCTTTGTATCATGCTATTGCTTCCCGTATGGC
TTTCATTTTCTCCTCCTTGTATAAATCCTGGTTGCTGTCTCTTTATGAGGAGTTGTGGCCCGTTGTCAGG
CAACGTGGCGTGGTGTGCACTGTGTTTGCTGACGCAACCCCCACTGGTTGGGGCATTGCCACCACCTGTC
AGCTCCTTTCCGGGACTTTCGCTTTCCCCCTCCCTATTGCCACGGCGGAACTCATCGCCGCCTGCCTTGC
CCGCTGCTGGACAGGGGCTCGGCTGTTGGGCACTGACAATTCCGTGGTGTTGTCGGGGAAATCATCGTCC
TTTCCTTGGCTGCTCGCCTGTGTTGCCACCTGGATTCTGCGCGGGACGTCCTTCTGCTACGTCCCTTCGG
CCCTCAATCCAGCGGACCTTCCTTCCCGCGGCCTGCTGCCGGCTCTGCGGCCTCTTCCGCGTCTCCGCCT
TCGCCCTCAGACGAGTCGGATCTCCCTTTGGGCCGCCTCCCCGCCTGGTACCTTTAAGACCAATGACTTA
CAAGGCAGCTGTAGATCTTAGCCACTTTTTAAAAGAAAAGGGGGGACTGGAAGGGCTAATTCACTCCCAA
CGATGTCAAGAATTGGAACGCTGACGTCATCAACCCGCTCCAAGGAATCGCGGGCCCAGTGTCACTAGGC
GGGAACACCCAGCGCGCGTGCGCCCTGGCAGGAAGATGGCTGTGAGGGACAGGGGAGTGGCGCCCTGCAA
TATTTGCATGTCGCTATGTGTTCTGGGAAATCACCATAAACGTGAAATGTCTTTGGATTTGGGAATCTTA
TAAGTTCTGTATGAGACCACTTGGATCCGAACCACATGTACTCCTGCAGATTCTTCCTGTCAGAAATCTG
CAGGAGTACATGTGGTTCTTTTTGAATTCTTCGATTCTGCTTTTTGCTTCTACTGGGTCTCTCTGGTTAG
ACCAGATCTGAGCCTGGGAGCTCTCTGGCTAACTAGGGAACCCACTGCTTAAGCCTCAATAAAGCTTGCC
TTGAGTGCTTCAAGTAGTGTGTGCCCGTCTGTTGTGTGACTCTGGTAACTAGAGATCCCTCAGACCCTTT
CAGTCAGTGTGGAAAATCTCTAGCAGTAGTAGTTCATGTCATCTTATTATTCAGTATTTATAACTTGCAA
AGAAATGAATATCAGAGAGTGAGAGGAACTTGTTTATTGCAGCTTATAATGGTTACAAATAAAGCAATAG
CATCACAAATTTCACAAATAAAGCATTTTTTTCACTGCATTCTAGTTGTGGTTTGTCCAAACTCATCAAT
GTATCTTATCATGTCTGGCTCTAGCTATCCCGCCCCTAACTCCGCCCATCCCGCCCCTAACTCCGCCCAG
TTCCGCCCATTCTCCGCCCCATGGCTGACTAATTTTTTTTATTTATGCAGAGGCCGAGGCCGCCTCGGCC
TCTGAGCTATTCCAGAAGTAGTGAGGAGGCTTTTTTGGAGGCCTAGACTTTTGCAGAGACCAAATTCGTA
ATCATGTCATAGCTGTTTCCTGTGTGAAATTGTTATCCGCTCACAATTCCACACAACATACGAGCCGGAA
GCATAAAGTGTAAAGCCTGGGGTGCCTAATGAGTGAGCTAACTCACATTAATTGCGTTGCGCTCACTGCC
CGCTTTCCAGTCGGGAAACCTGTCGTGCCAGCTGCATTAATGAATCGGCCAACGCGCGGGGAGAGGCGGT
TTGCGTATTGGGCGCTCTTCCGCTTCCTCGCTCACTGACTCGCTGCGCTCGGTCGTTCGGCTGCGGCGAG
CGGTATCAGCTCACTCAAAGGCGGTAATACGGTTATCCACAGAATCAGGGGATAACGCAGGAAAGAACAT
GTGAGCAAAAGGCCAGCAAAAGGCCAGGAACCGTAAAAAGGCCGCGTTGCTGGCGTTTTTCCATAGGCTC
CGCCCCCCTGACGAGCATCACAAAAATCGACGCTCAAGTCAGAGGTGGCGAAACCCGACAGGACTATAAA
GATACCAGGCGTTTCCCCCTGGAAGCTCCCTCGTGCGCTCTCCTGTTCCGACCCTGCCGCTTACCGGATA
CCTGTCCGCCTTTCTCCCTTCGGGAAGCGTGGCGCTTTCTCATAGCTCACGCTGTAGGTATCTCAGTTCG
GTGTAGGTCGTTCGCTCCAAGCTGGGCTGTGTGCACGAACCCCCCGTTCAGCCCGACCGCTGCGCCTTAT
CCGGTAACTATCGTCTTGAGTCCAACCCGGTAAGACACGACTTATCGCCACTGGCAGCAGCCACTGGTAA
CAGGATTAGCAGAGCGAGGTATGTAGGCGGTGCTACAGAGTTCTTGAAGTGGTGGCCTAACTACGGCTAC
ACTAGAAGAACAGTATTTGGTATCTGCGCTCTGCTGAAGCCAGTTACCTTCGGAAAAAGAGTTGGTAGCT
CTTGATCCGGCAAACAAACCACCGCTGGTAGCGGTGGTTTTTTTGTTTGCAAGCAGCAGATTACGCGCAG
AAAAAAAGGATCTCAAGAAGATCCTTTGATCTTTTCTACGGGGTCTGACGCTCAGTGGAACGAAAACTCA
CGTTAAGGGATTTTGGTCATGAGATTATCAAAAAGGATCTTCACCTAGATCCTTTTAAATTAAAAATGAA
GTTTTAAATCAATCTAAAGTATATATGAGTAAACTTGGTCTGACAGTTACCAATGCTTAATCAGTGAGGC
ACCTATCTCAGCGATCTGTCTATTTCGTTCATCCATAGTTGCCTGACTCCCCGTCGTGTAGATAACTACG
ATACGGGAGGGCTTACCATCTGGCCCCAGTGCTGCAATGATACCGCGAGACCCACGCTCACCGGCTCCAG
ATTTATCAGCAATAAACCAGCCAGCCGGAAGGGCCGAGCGCAGAAGTGGTCCTGCAACTTTATCCGCCTC
CATCCAGTCTATTAATTGTTGCCGGGAAGCTAGAGTAAGTAGTTCGCCAGTTAATAGTTTGCGCAACGTT
GTTGCCATTGCTACAGGCATCGTGGTGTCACGCTCGTCGTTTGGTATGGCTTCATTCAGCTCCGGTTCCC
AACGATCAAGGCGAGTTACATGATCCCCCATGTTGTGCAAAAAAGCGGTTAGCTCCTTCGGTCCTCCGAT
CGTTGTCAGAAGTAAGTTGGCCGCAGTGTTATCACTCATGGTTATGGCAGCACTGCATAATTCTCTTACT
GTCATGCCATCCGTAAGATGCTTTTCTGTGACTGGTGAGTACTCAACCAAGTCATTCTGAGAATAGTGTA
TGCGGCGACCGAGTTGCTCTTGCCCGGCGTCAATACGGGATAATACCGCGCCACATAGCAGAACTTTAAA
AGTGCTCATCATTGGAAAACGTTCTTCGGGGCGAAAACTCTCAAGGATCTTACCGCTGTTGAGATCCAGT
TCGATGTAACCCACTCGTGCACCCAACTGATCTTCAGCATCTTTTACTTTCACCAGCGTTTCTGGGTGAG
CAAAAACAGGAAGGCAAAATGCCGCAAAAAAGGGAATAAGGGCGACACGGAAATGTTGAATACTCATACT
CTTCCTTTTTCAATATTATTGAAGCATTTATCAGGGTTATTGTCTCATGAGCGGATACATATTTGAATGT
ATTTAGAAAAATAAACAAATAGGGGTTCCGCGCACATTTCCCCGAAAAGTGCCACCTGACGTCTAAGAAA
CCATTATTATCATGACATTAACCTATAAAAATAGGCGTATCACGAGGCCCTTTCGTCTCGCGCGTTTCGG
TGATGACGGTGAAAACCTCTGACACATGCAGCTCCCGGAGACGGTCACAGCTTGTCTGTAAGCGGATGCC
GGGAGCAGACAAGCCCGTCAGGGCGCGTCAGCGGGTGTTGGCGGGTGTCGGGGCTGGCTTAACTATGCGG
CATCAGAGCAGATTGTACTGAGAGTGCACCATATGCGGTGTGAAATACCGCACAGATGCGTAAGGAGAAA
ATACCGCATCAGGCGCCATTCGCCATTCAGGCTGCGCAACTGTTGGGAAGGGCGATCGGTGCGGGCCTCT
TCGCTATTACGCCAGCTGGCGAAAGGGGGATGTGCTGCAAGGCGATTAAGTTGGGTAACGCCAGGGTTTT
CCCAGTCACGACGTTGTAAAACGACGGCCAGTGCCAAGCTGACGCGTGTAGTCTTATGCAATACTCTTGT
AGTCTTGCAACATGGTAACGATGAGTTAGCAACATGCCTTACAAGGAGAGAAAAAGCACCGTGCATGCCG
ATTGGTGGAAGTAAGGTGGTACGATCGTGCCTTATTAGGAAGGCAACAGACGGGTCTGACATGGATTGGA
CGAACCACTGAATTGCCGCATTGCAGAGATATTGTATTTAAGTGCCTAGCTCGATACATAAAC
